>Addgene plasmid #103281 | LSB-hsa-miR-181d-5p | depositor full sequence | sequence record 195611 | Full Sequence
AATTGAGGGGATAACGCAGGAAAGAACATGTGAGCAAAAGGCCAGCAAAAGGCCAGGAACCGTAAAAAGG
CCGCGTTGCTGGCGTTTTTCCATAGGCTCCGCCCCCCTGACGAGCATCACAAAAATCGACGCTCAAGTCA
GAGGTGGCGAAACCCGACAGGACTATAAAGATACCAGGCGTTTCCCCCTGGAAGCTCCCTCGTGCGCTCT
CCTGTTCCGACCCTGCCGCTTACCGGATACCTGTCCGCCTTTCTCCCTTCGGGAAGCGTGGCGCTTTCTC
ATAGCTCACGCTGTAGGTATCTCAGTTCGGTGTAGGTCGTTCGCTCCAAGCTGGGCTGTGTGCACGAACC
CCCCGTTCAGCCCGACCGCTGCGCCTTATCCGGTAACTATCGTCTTGAGTCCAACCCGGTAAGACACGAC
TTATCGCCACTGGCAGCAGCCACTGGTAACAGGATTAGCAGAGCGAGGTATGTAGGCGGTGCTACAGAGT
TCTTGAAGTGGTGGCCTAACTACGGCTACACTAGAAGAACAGTATTTGGTATCTGCGCTCTGCTGAAGCC
AGTTACCTTCGGAAAAAGAGTTGGTAGCTCTTGATCCGGCAAACAAACCACCGCTGGTAGCGGTGGTTTT
TTTGTTTGCAAGCAGCAGATTACGCGCAGAAAAAAAGGATCTCAAGAAGATCCTTTGATCTTTTCTACGG
GGTCTGACGCTCAGTGGAACGAAAACTCACGTTAAGGGATTTTGGTCATGAGATTATCAAAAAGGATCTT
CACCTAGATCCTTTTAAATTAAAAATGAAGTTTTAAATCAATCTAAAGTATATATGAGTAAACTTGGTCT
GACAGTTACCAATGCTTAATCAGTGAGGCACCTATCTCAGCGATCTGTCTATTTCGTTCATCCATAGTTG
CCTGACTCCCCGTCGTGTAGATAACTACGATACGGGAGGGCTTACCATCTGGCCCCAGTGCTGCAATGAT
ACCGCGAGAACCACGCTCACCGGCTCCAGATTTATCAGCAATAAACCAGCCAGCCGGAAGGGCCGAGCGC
AGAAGTGGTCCTGCAACTTTATCCGCCTCCATCCAGTCTATTAATTGTTGCCGGGAAGCTAGAGTAAGTA
GTTCGCCAGTTAATAGTTTGCGCAACGTTGTTGCCATTGCTACAGGCATCGTGGTGTCACGCTCGTCGTT
TGGTATGGCTTCATTCAGCTCCGGTTCCCAACGATCAAGGCGAGTTACATGATCCCCCATGTTGTGCAAA
AAAGCGGTTAGCTCCTTCGGTCCTCCGATCGTTGTCAGAAGTAAGTTGGCCGCAGTGTTATCACTCATGG
TTATGGCAGCACTGCATAATTCTCTTACTGTCATGCCATCCGTAAGATGCTTTTCTGTGACTGGTGAGTA
CTCAACCAAGTCATTCTGAGAATAGTGTATGCGGCGACCGAGTTGCTCTTGCCCGGCGTCAATACGGGAT
AATACCGCGCCACATAGCAGAACTTTAAAAGTGCTCATCATTGGAAAACGTTCTTCGGGGCGAAAACTCT
CAAGGATCTTACCGCTGTTGAGATCCAGTTCGATGTAACCCACTCGTGCACCCAACTGATCTTCAGCATC
TTTTACTTTCACCAGCGTTTCTGGGTGAGCAAAAACAGGAAGGCAAAATGCCGCAAAAAAGGGAATAAGG
GCGACACGGAAATGTTGAATACTCATACTCTTCCTTTTTCAATATTATTGAAGCATTTATCAGGGTTATT
GTCTCATGAGCGGATACATATTTGAATGTAGCTCCGAATTTCTCGAGGGCTTGTCGACGACGGCGGTCTC
CGTCGTCAGGATCATGAATTCGACCCGCCTGCCACCATGACCGAGTACAAGCCCACGGTGCGCCTCGCCA
CCCGCGACGACGTCCCCCGGGCCGTACGCACCCTCGCCGCCGCGTTCGCCGACTACCCCGCCACGCGCCA
CACCGTCGACCCGGACCGCCACATCGAGCGGGTCACCGAGCTGCAAGAACTCTTCCTCACGCGCGTCGGG
CTCGACATCGGCAAGGTGTGGGTCGCGGACGACGGCGCCGCGGTGGCGGTCTGGACCACGCCGGAGAGCG
TCGAAGCGGGGGCGGTGTTCGCCGAGATCGGCCCGCGCATGGCCGAGTTGAGCGGTTCCCGGCTGGCCGC
GCAGCAACAGATGGAAGGCCTCCTGGCGCCGCACCGGCCCAAGGAGCCCGCGTGGTTCCTGGCCACCGTC
GGCGTCTCGCCCGACCACCAGGGCAAGGGTCTGGGCAGCGCCGTCGTGCTCCCCGGAGTGGAGGCGGCCG
AGCGCGCCGGGGTGCCCGCCTTCCTGGAGACATCCGCGCCCCGCAACCTCCCCTTCTACGAGCGGCTCGG
CTTCACCGTCACCGCCGACGTCGAGGTGCCCGAAGGACCGCGCACCTGGTGCATGACCCGCAAGCCCGGT
GCCTGATACGCGTGAATTCACTCCTCAGGTGCAGGCTGCCTATCAGAAGGTGGTGGCTGGTGTGGCCAAT
GCCCTGGCTCACAAATACCACTGAGATCTTTTTCCCTCTGCCAAAAATTATGGGGACATCATGAAGCCCC
TTGAGCATCTGACTTCTGGCTAATAAAGGAAATTTATTTTCATTGCAATAGTGTGTTGGAATTTTTTGTG
TCTCTCACTCGGAAGGACATATGGGAGGGCAAATCATTTAAAACATCAGAATGAGTATTTGGTTTAGAGT
TTGGCAACATATGCCCATATGCTGGCTGCCATGAACAAAGGTTGGCTATAAAGAGGTCATCAGTATATGA
AACAGCCCCCTGCTGTCCATTCCTTATTCCATAGAAAAGCCTTGACTTGAGGTTAGATTTTTTTTATATT
TTGTTTTGTGTTATTTTTTTCTTTAACATCCCTAAAATTTTCCTTACATGTTTTACTAGCCAGATTTTTC
CTCCTCTCCTGACTACTCCCAGTCATAGCTGTCCCTCTTCTCTTATGGAGATCCCTCGACCTGCAGCCCA
AGCTTGAATTCTCTAGAATTACCCTGTTATCCCTATGCTTGGTTTACCGAGCTCTTATTGGTTTTCAAAC
TTCATTGACTGTGCCCAACGCGCCTGGGAGCTCACGGGGACAGCCCCCCCCCAAAGCCCCCAGGGATGTA
ATTACGTCCCTCCCCCGCTAGGGGGCAGCAGCGAGCCGCCCGGGGCTCCGCTCCGGTCCGGCGCTCCCCC
CGCATCCCCGAGCCGGCAGCGTGCGGGGACAGCCCGGGCACGGGGAAGGTGGCACGGGATCGCTTTCCTC
TGAACGCTTCTCGCTGCTCTTTGAGCCTGCAGACACCTGGGGGGATACGGGGAAAAAGCTAGGCTGAAAG
ACCGGTTCTTAGAATGACACGCGCCTGGGAGCTCACGGGGACAGCCCCCCCCCAAAGCCCCCAGGGATGT
AATTACGTCCCTCCCCCGCTAGGGGGCAGCAGCGAGCCGCCCGGGGCTCCGCTCCGGTCCGGCGCTCCCC
CCGCATCCCCGAGCCGGCAGCGTGCGGGGACAGCCCGGGCACGGGGAAGGTGGCACGGGATCGCTTTCCT
CTGAACGCTTCTCGCTGCTCTTTGAGCCTGCAGACACCTGGGGGGATACGGGGAAAAAGCTAACTTCTGA
GACGACAACTTTGTATAGAAAAGTTGGCTCCGAATTCGCCCTTGACAGCAGAGATCCAGTTTGGTTAATT
AATTGGCTCCGGTGCCCGTCAGTGGGCAGAGCGCACATCGCCCACAGTCCCCGAGAAGTTGTGGGGAGGG
GTCGGCAATTGAACCGGTGCCTAGAGAAGGTGGCGCGGGGTAAACTGGGAAAGTGATGTCGTGTACTGGC
TCCGCCTTTTTCCCGAGGGTGGGGGAGAACCGTATATAAGTGCAGTAGTCGCCGTGAACGTTCTTTTTCG
CAACGGGTTTGCCGCCAGAACACAGGTAAGTGCCGTGTGTGGTTCCCGCGGGCCTGGCCTCTTTACGGGT
TATGGCCCTTGCGTGCCTTGAATTACTTCCACCTGGCTGCAGTACGTGATTCTTGATCCCGAGCTTCGGG
TTGGAAGTGGGTGGGAGAGTTCGAGGCCTTGCGCTTAAGGAGCCCCTTCGCCTCGTGCTTGAGTTGAGGC
CTGGCCTGGGCGCTGGGGCCGCCGCGTGCGAATCTGGTGGCACCTTCGCGCCTGTCTCGCTGCTTTCGAT
AAGTCTCTAGCCATTTAAAATTTTTGATGACCTGCTGCGACGCTTTTTTTCTGGCAAGATAGTCTTGTAA
ATGCGGGCCAAGATCTGCACACTGGTATTTCGGTTTTTGGGGCCGCGGGCGGCGACGGGGCCCGTGCGTC
CCAGCGCACATGTTCGGCGAGGCGGGGCCTGCGAGCGCGGCCACCGAGAATCGGACGGGGGTAGTCTCAA
GCTGGCCGGCCTGCTCTGGTGCCTGGCCTCGCGCCGCCGTGTATCGCCCCGCCCTGGGCGGCAAGGCTGG
CCCGGTCGGCACCAGTTGCGTGAGCGGAAAGATGGCCGCTTCCCGGCCCTGCTGCAGGGAGCTCAAAATG
GAGGACGCGGCGCTCGGGAGAGCGGGCGGGTGAGTCACCCACACAAAGGAAAAGGGCCTTTCCGTCCTCA
GCCGTCGCTTCATGTGACTCCACGGAGTACCGGGCGCCGTCCAGGCACCTCGATTAGTTCTCGAGCTTTT
GGAGTACGTCGTCTTTAGGTTGGGGGGAGGGGTTTTATGCGATGGAGTTTCCCCACACTGAGTGGGTGGA
GACTGAAGTTAGGCCAGCTTGGCACTTGATGTAATTCTCCTTGGAATTTGCCCTTTTTGAGTTTGGATCT
TGGTTCATTCTCAAGCCTCAGACAGTGGTTCAAAGTTTTTTTCTTCCATTTCAGGTGTCGTGAGAAGGGC
GAATTCGACCCAAGTTTGTACAAAAAAGCAGGCTGGATCCAGGTGCCACCATGGTGAGCGAGCTGATTAA
GGAGAACATGCACATGAAGCTGTACATGGAGGGCACCGTGAACAACCACCACTTCAAGTGCACATCCGAG
GGCGAAGGCAAGCCCTACGAGGGCACCCAGACCATGAGAATCAAGGCGGTCGAGGGCGGCCCTCTCCCCT
TCGCCTTCGACATCCTGGCTACCAGCTTCATGTACGGCAGCAAAACCTTCATCAACCACACCCAGGGCAT
CCCCGACTTCTTTAAGCAGTCCTTCCCCGAGGGCTTCACATGGGAGAGAGTCACCACATACGAAGATGGG
GGCGTGCTGACCGCTACCCAGGACACCAGCCTCCAGGACGGCTGCCTCATCTACAACGTCAAGATCAGAG
GGGTGAACTTCCCATCCAACGGCCCTGTGATGCAGAAGAAAACACTCGGCTGGGAGGCCTCCACCGAGAC
ACTGTACCCCGCTGACGGCGGCCTGGAAGGCAGAGCCGACATGGCCCTGAAGCTCGTGGGCGGGGGCCAC
CTGATCTGCAACCTTAAGACCACATACAGATCCAAGAAACCCGCTAAGAACCTCAAGATGCCCGGCGTCT
ACTATGTGGACAGGAGACTGGAAAGAATCAAGGAGGCCGACAAAGAGACATACGTCGAGCAGCACGAGGT
GGCTGTGGCCAGATACTGCGACCTCCCTAGCAAACTGGGGCACAAACTTAATTGAGAATTCTACCACCCA
GCTTTCTTGTACAAAGTGGTACGTCTCAAGACCAGAGGTCTCTGCTTCGCTCGACACCCACCGACAACAA
TGAATGTTACCCACCGACAACAATGAATGTTACCCACCGACAACAATGAATGTTACCCACCGACAACAAT
GAATGTTCAACCAGAAGAGACCTGTGCTTCACTCCTCAGGTGCAGGCTGCCTATCAGAAGGTGGTGGCTG
GTGTGGCCAATGCCCTGGCTCACAAATACCACTGAGATCTTTTTCCCTCTGCCAAAAATTATGGGGACAT
CATGAAGCCCCTTGAGCATCTGACTTCTGGCTAATAAAGGAAATTTATTTTCATTGCAATAGTGTGTTGG
AATTTTTTGTGTCTCTCACTCGGAAGGACATATGGGAGGGCAAATCATTTAAAACATCAGAATGAGTATT
TGGTTTAGAGTTTGGCAACATATGCCCATATGCTGGCTGCCATGAACAAAGGTTGGCTATAAAGAGGTCA
TCAGTATATGAAACAGCCCCCTGCTGTCCATTCCTTATTCCATAGAAAAGCCTTGACTTGAGGTTAGATT
TTTTTTATATTTTGTTTTGTGTTATTTTTTTCTTTAACATCCCTAAAATTTTCCTTACATGTTTTACTAG
CCAGATTTTTCCTCCTCTCCTGACTACTCCCAGTCATAGCTGTCCCTCTTCTCTTATGGAGATCCCGAGC
GGTGCGTTTTTATGCTTGTAGTATTGTATAATGTTTTTAAGATCCAAGCTTCTGACCTCTTCTCTTCCTC
CCACAGGGCCTCGAGACAATTGCATCGATGGTACCAGTGAAAGTCTGCAATGAATTCGAGTTGGCGCGCC
TGTCATTCTAAATCTCTCTTTCAGCCTAAAGCTTTTTCCCCGTATCCCCCCAGGTGTCTGCAGGCTCAAA
GAGCAGCGAGAAGCGTTCAGAGGAAAGCGATCCCGTGCCACCTTCCCCGTGCCCGGGCTGTCCCCGCACG
CTGCCGGCTCGGGGATGCGGGGGGAGCGCCGGACCGGAGCGGAGCCCCGGGCGGCTCGCTGCTGCCCCCT
AGCGGGGGAGGGACGTAATTACATCCCTGGGGGCTTTGGGAGGGGGCTGTCCCCGTGAGCTCCCAGGCGC
GCCTGTCATTCTAAATCTCTCTTTCAGCCTAAAGCTTTTTCCCCGTATCCCCCCAGGTGTCTGCAGGCTC
AAAGAGCAGCGAGAAGCGTTCAGAGGAAAGCGATCCCGTGCCACCTTCCCCGTGCCCGGGCTGTCCCCGC
ACGCTGCCGGCTCGGGGATGCGGGGGGAGCGCCGGACCGGAGCGGAGCCCCGGGCGGCTCGCTGCTGCCC
CCTAGCGGGGGAGGGACGTAATTACATCCCTGGGGGCTTTGGGGGGGGGCTGTCCCCGTGAGCTCCCAGG
CGCGCCAACTCGGTACCGTATCGATGTCGACGTTAACGCTAGTGATATCAACTTTGTATAGAAAAGTTGG
CTCCGAATTCGCCCTTGACAGCAGAGATCCAGTTTGGTTAATTAATTGGCTCCGGTGCCCGTCAGTGGGC
AGAGCGCACATCGCCCACAGTCCCCGAGAAGTTGTGGGGAGGGGTCGGCAATTGAACCGGTGCCTAGAGA
AGGTGGCGCGGGGTAAACTGGGAAAGTGATGTCGTGTACTGGCTCCGCCTTTTTCCCGAGGGTGGGGGAG
AACCGTATATAAGTGCAGTAGTCGCCGTGAACGTTCTTTTTCGCAACGGGTTTGCCGCCAGAACACAGGT
AAGTGCCGTGTGTGGTTCCCGCGGGCCTGGCCTCTTTACGGGTTATGGCCCTTGCGTGCCTTGAATTACT
TCCACCTGGCTGCAGTACGTGATTCTTGATCCCGAGCTTCGGGTTGGAAGTGGGTGGGAGAGTTCGAGGC
CTTGCGCTTAAGGAGCCCCTTCGCCTCGTGCTTGAGTTGAGGCCTGGCCTGGGCGCTGGGGCCGCCGCGT
GCGAATCTGGTGGCACCTTCGCGCCTGTCTCGCTGCTTTCGATAAGTCTCTAGCCATTTAAAATTTTTGA
TGACCTGCTGCGACGCTTTTTTTCTGGCAAGATAGTCTTGTAAATGCGGGCCAAGATCTGCACACTGGTA
TTTCGGTTTTTGGGGCCGCGGGCGGCGACGGGGCCCGTGCGTCCCAGCGCACATGTTCGGCGAGGCGGGG
CCTGCGAGCGCGGCCACCGAGAATCGGACGGGGGTAGTCTCAAGCTGGCCGGCCTGCTCTGGTGCCTGGC
CTCGCGCCGCCGTGTATCGCCCCGCCCTGGGCGGCAAGGCTGGCCCGGTCGGCACCAGTTGCGTGAGCGG
AAAGATGGCCGCTTCCCGGCCCTGCTGCAGGGAGCTCAAAATGGAGGACGCGGCGCTCGGGAGAGCGGGC
GGGTGAGTCACCCACACAAAGGAAAAGGGCCTTTCCGTCCTCAGCCGTCGCTTCATGTGACTCCACGGAG
TACCGGGCGCCGTCCAGGCACCTCGATTAGTTCTCGAGCTTTTGGAGTACGTCGTCTTTAGGTTGGGGGG
AGGGGTTTTATGCGATGGAGTTTCCCCACACTGAGTGGGTGGAGACTGAAGTTAGGCCAGCTTGGCACTT
GATGTAATTCTCCTTGGAATTTGCCCTTTTTGAGTTTGGATCTTGGTTCATTCTCAAGCCTCAGACAGTG
GTTCAAAGTTTTTTTCTTCCATTTCAGGTGTCGTGAGAAGGGCGAATTCGACCCAAGTTTGTACAAAAAA
GCAGGCTCGCCACCATGGTGAGCAAGGGCGAGGAGCTGTTCACCGGGGTGGTGCCCATCCTGGTCGAGCT
GGACGGCGACGTAAACGGCCACAAGTTCAGCGTGAGGGGCGAGGGCGAGGGCGATGCCACCAACGGCAAG
CTGACCCTGAAGTTCATCTGCACCACCGGCAAGCTGCCCGTGCCCTGGCCCACCCTCGTGACCACCCTGA
GCCACGGCGTGCAGTGCTTCGCCCGCTACCCCGACCACATGAAGCAGCACGACTTCTTCAAGTCCGCCAT
GCCCGAAGGCTACGTCCAGGAGCGCACCATCTTCTTCAAGGACGACGGCACCTACAAGACCCGCGCCGAG
GTGAAGTTCGAGGGCGACACCCTAGTGAACCGCATCGAGCTGAAGGGCGTCGACTTCAAGGAGGACGGCA
ACATCCTGGGGCACAAGCTGGAGTACAACTTCAACAGCCACAACATCTATATCATGGCCGTCAAGCAGAA
GAACGGCATCAAGGTGAACTTCAAGATCCGCCACAACGTGGAGGACGGCAGCGTGCAGCTCGCCGACCAC
TACCAGCAGAACACCCCCATCGGCGACGGCCCCGTGCTGCTGCCCGACAGCCACTACCTGAGCACCCAGT
CCGTGCTGAGCAAAGACCCCAACGAGAAGCGCGATCACATGGTCCTGCTGGAGTTCCGCACCGCCGCCGG
GATCACTCTCGGCATGGACGAGCTGTACAAGTAATACCACCCAGCTTTCTTGTACAAAGTGGTACGCGTG
AATTCACTCCTCAGGTGCAGGCTGCCTATCAGAAGGTGGTGGCTGGTGTGGCCAATGCCCTGGCTCACAA
ATACCACTGAGATCTTTTTCCCTCTGCCAAAAATTATGGGGACATCATGAAGCCCCTTGAGCATCTGACT
TCTGGCTAATAAAGGAAATTTATTTTCATTGCAATAGTGTGTTGGAATTTTTTGTGTCTCTCACTCGGAA
GGACATATGGGAGGGCAAATCATTTAAAACATCAGAATGAGTATTTGGTTTAGAGTTTGGCAACATATGC
CCATATGCTGGCTGCCATGAACAAAGGTTGGCTATAAAGAGGTCATCAGTATATGAAACAGCCCCCTGCT
GTCCATTCCTTATTCCATAGAAAAGCCTTGACTTGAGGTTAGATTTTTTTTATATTTTGTTTTGTGTTAT
TTTTTTCTTTAACATCCCTAAAATTTTCCTTACATGTTTTACTAGCCAGATTTTTCCTCCTCTCCTGACT
ACTCCCAGTCATAGCTGTCCCTCTTCTCTTATGGAGATCCCTCGACCTGCAGCCCAAGCTTGGCGTAATC
ATGGTCATAGCTGTTTCCTGTGTGAAATTGTTATCCGCTCACAATTCCACACAACATACGAGCCGGAAGC
ATAAAGTGTAAAGCCTGGGGTGCCTAATGAGTGAGCTAACTCACATTAATTGCGTTGCGCTCACTGCCCG
CTTTCCAGTCGGGAAACCTGTCGTGCCAGCGGATCGACAGTACTAAGCTTGGTCTAATACCCAATCTCTC
GTCTTATCCAGATGTTTTATACGCCTCTGGCCCGTGTCTCAAAATCTCTGATGTTACATTGCACAAGATA
AAATAATATCATCATGAACAATAAAACTGTCTGCTTACATAAACAGTAATACAAGGGGTGTTATGAGCCA
TATTCAACGGGAAACGTCGAGGCCGCGATTAAATTCCAACATGGATGCTGATTTATATGGGTATAAATGG
GCTCGCGATAATGTCGGGCAATCAGGTGCGACAATCTATCGCTTGTATGGGAAGCCCGATGCGCCAGAGT
TGTTTCTGAAACATGGCAAAGGTAGCGTTGCCAATGATGTTACAGATGAGATGGTCAGACTAAACTGGCT
GACGGAATTTATGCCTCTTCCGACCATCAAGCATTTTATCCGTACTCCTGATGATGCATGGTTACTCACC
ACTGCGATCCCCGGAAAAACAGCATTCCAGGTATTAGAAGAATATCCTGATTCAGGTGAAAATATTGTTG
ATGCGCTGGCAGTGTTCCTGCGCCGGTTGCATTCGATTCCTGTTTGTAATTGTCCTTTTAACAGCGATCG
CGTATTTCGTCTCGCTCAGGCGCAATCACGAATGAATAACGGTTTGGTTGATGCGAGTGATTTTGATGAC
GAGCGTAATGGCTGGCCTGTTGAACAAGTCTGGAAAGAAATGCATAAACTTTTGCCATTCTCACCGGATT
CAGTCGTCACTCATGGTGATTTCTCACTTGATAACCTTATTTTTGACGAGGGGAAATTAATAGGTTGTAT
TGATGTTGGACGAGTCGGAATCGCAGACCGATACCAGGATCTTGCCATCCTATGGAACTGCCTCGGTGAG
TTTTCTCCTTCATTACAGAAACGGCTTTTTCAAAAATATGGTATTGATAATCCTGATATGAATAAATTGC
AGTTTCATTTGATGCTCGATGAGTTTTTCTAATCAGAATTGGTTAATTGGTTGTAACACTGGCAGAGCAT
TACGCTGACTTGACGGGACGGCGCAAGCTCATGACCAAAATCCCTTAACGTGAGTTACGCGTCGTTCCAC
TGAGCGTCAGAGGTATCACTAGTATTACAGAGGTAAGTTATAACAGTCGCCTAACCC
Features (pLannotate 1.2.2; 28 found; start..end, strand, type, name):
     87..675     -  rep_origin     ori: high-copy-number ColE1/pMB1/pBR322/pUC origin of replication
    846..1706    -  CDS            AmpR: β-lactamase; bla; confers resistance to ampicillin, carbenicillin, and related antibiotics
   1707..1778    -  promoter       AmpR promoter: bla
   1857..2456    +  CDS            PuroR: puromycin N-acetyltransferase; pac from Streptomyces alboniger; confers resistance to puromycin
   2461..2541    +  CDS            HBB (fragment): HBB_PONPY - Experimental evidence at transcript level: Swiss-Prot protein existence level 2. Involved in oxygen transport from the lung to the various peripheral tissues. From Pongo pygmaeus (Bornean orangutan).
   2612..2667    +  polyA_signal   β-globin poly(A) signal: rabbit β-globin polyadenylation signal (Gil and Proudfoot, 1987)
   3646..3666    +  protein_bind   attB4: mutant version of attB; core recombination site for the Gateway® BP reaction BP Clonase™
   3734..3945    +  promoter       EF-1α core promoter: core promoter for human elongation factor EF-1α
   3946..4884    +  intron         EF-1α intron A: intron upstream of the start codon of human EF-1α
   4911..4931    +  protein_bind   attB1: mutant version of attB; core recombination site for the Gateway® BP reaction BP Clonase™
   4951..5646    +  CDS            mKate2: mKate2 is a basic (constitutively fluorescent) red fluorescent protein published in 2009, derived from Entacmaea quadricolor. It is reported to be a rapidly-maturing monomer with moderate acid sensitivity.
   5666..5690    -  protein_bind   attB2: mutant version of attB; recombination site for the Gateway® BP reaction BP Clonase™
   5838..5912    +  CDS            HBB (fragment): HBB_PONPY - Experimental evidence at transcript level: Swiss-Prot protein existence level 2. Involved in oxygen transport from the lung to the various peripheral tissues. From Pongo pygmaeus (Bornean orangutan).
   5983..6038    +  polyA_signal   β-globin poly(A) signal: rabbit β-globin polyadenylation signal (Gil and Proudfoot, 1987)
   6422..6447    +  misc_feature   SA: splice acceptor site
   7119..7139    +  protein_bind   attB4: mutant version of attB; core recombination site for the Gateway® BP reaction BP Clonase™
   7207..7418    +  promoter       EF-1α core promoter: core promoter for human elongation factor EF-1α
   7419..8357    +  intron         EF-1α intron A: intron upstream of the start codon of human EF-1α
   8384..8404    +  protein_bind   attB1: mutant version of attB; core recombination site for the Gateway® BP reaction BP Clonase™
   8415..9131    +  CDS            EBFP2: EBFP2 is a basic (constitutively fluorescent) blue fluorescent protein published in 2007, derived from Aequorea victoria. It is reported to be a rapidly-maturing monomer with moderate acid sensitivity.
   9139..9163    -  protein_bind   attB2: mutant version of attB; recombination site for the Gateway® BP reaction BP Clonase™
   9167..9247    +  CDS            HBB (fragment): HBB_PONPY - Experimental evidence at transcript level: Swiss-Prot protein existence level 2. Involved in oxygen transport from the lung to the various peripheral tissues. From Pongo pygmaeus (Bornean orangutan).
   9318..9373    +  polyA_signal   β-globin poly(A) signal: rabbit β-globin polyadenylation signal (Gil and Proudfoot, 1987)
   9756..9778    -  protein_bind   lac operator (fragment): The lac repressor binds to the lac operator to inhibit transcription in E. coli. This inhibition can be relieved by adding lactose or isopropyl-β-D-thiogalactopyranoside (IPTG). lac repressor encoded by lacI
   9782..9812    -  promoter       lac promoter: promoter for the E. coli lac operon
   9827..9848    -  protein_bind   CAP binding site: CAP binding activates transcription in the presence of cAMP. E. coli catabolite activator protein
   9861..9900    -  CDS            lacI (fragment): lac repressor; lacI; The lac repressor binds to the lac operator to inhibit transcription in E. coli. This inhibition can be relieved by adding lactose or isopropyl-β-D-thiogalactopyranoside (IPTG).
  10073..10882   +  CDS            KanR: aminoglycoside phosphotransferase; aph(3')-Ia; confers resistance to kanamycin in bacteria or G418 (Geneticin®) in eukaryotes
