[The description below was written by a language model from this plasmid's Addgene catalogue record and pLannotate feature annotations shown in this document.]
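Description:
LSB-hsa-miR-181d-5p is a mammalian expression plasmid built on the Low Sensor Backbone (LSB) and designed as a two-colour fluorescent sensor of microRNA activity. It replicates in E. coli from a high-copy ColE1/pUC-type origin and carries both β-lactamase (ampicillin) and aph(3')-Ia (kanamycin) markers, matching the dual selection listed in the catalogue entry. A puromycin N-acetyltransferase coding sequence followed by a rabbit β-globin poly(A) signal provides selection in mammalian cells. No promoter is annotated directly upstream of it. The depositor sequence is about 11 kb.

The payload consists of two parallel transcription units. Each is driven by the human EF-1α core promoter with its intron A, flanked by Gateway attB4/attB1/attB2 scars from assembly, and terminated by a β-globin 3' fragment and poly(A) signal. The first unit expresses the red fluorescent protein mKate2. According to the record, its 3' UTR carries the target site for human miR-181d-5p. That site is not annotated in the feature table, but presumably lies in the unannotated stretch between the mKate2 cassette's attB2 site and its β-globin sequences. The second unit expresses EBFP2 without a target site and serves as an internal reference for delivery and expression. When miR-181d-5p is active in transfected cells, mKate2 is repressed relative to EBFP2, so the red-to-blue ratio reports miRNA activity.

The depositor notes that the repeated poly(A) elements make the plasmid inherently unstable. They also note small discrepancies between the deposited sequence and the physical plasmid, including short insertions flanking the puromycin coding region that do not impair puromycin selection.
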