Addgene plasmid #103281: LSB-hsa-miR-181d-5p
Purpose: Used to sense miRNA activity using fluorescence based tools. hsa-miR-181d-5p target in 3' UTR of of mKate. miRNA activity can be measured by the repression of mKate2 relative to EBFP2 fluorescent proteins . Plasmid is inherently unstable; please see Depositor Comments
Depositing lab: Ron Weiss. Depositing organization: Massachusetts Institute of Technology. Publication: A mixed antagonistic/synergistic miRNA repression model enables accurate predictions of multi-input miRNA sensor activity. Gam JJ, Babb J, Weiss R. Nat Commun. 2018 Jun 22;9(1):2430. doi: 10.1038/s41467-018-04575-0. PubMed 29934631.
Backbone
  Vector backbone: Low Sensor Backbone (LSB)
  Vector type: Mammalian Expression, Synthetic Biology
Growth in bacteria
  Bacterial resistance: Ampicillin and Kanamycin, 100 & 50 μg/mL
  Growth temperature: 30°C
  Growth strain: NEB Stable
  Copy number: High Copy
Gene/Insert
  Gene/Insert name: hsa-miR-181d-5p target
  Species: H. sapiens (human)
  Entrez Gene: MIR181D (a.k.a. MIRN181D, mir-181d)
  Promoter: EF-1a
  Cloning method: Gibson Cloning
Terms and licenses: Academic/Nonprofit Terms; Industry Terms: Not Available to Industry
Depositor comments: Please note that this plasmid is inherently unstable due to a repeating poly A element. We recommend performing a diagnostic digest on multiple colonies upon receipt. The depositors would like to note the presence of several discrepancies between the depositor sequence and physical plasmid sequence. In particular, the sequences upstream and downstream of the puromycin coding region have 10 bp insertions which do not affect the ability to perform puromycin selection. The sequences for those regions within the physical plasmids are as follows: Upstream of Puro: GAATTCGACCGCCTGTCTCAAGGTGCCACC; Downstream of Puro: GCTTTGAGACTACGCGTGAATTCACTCCTC.
How to cite: LSB-hsa-miR-181d-5p was a gift from Ron Weiss (Addgene plasmid # 103281 ; http://n2t.net/addgene:103281 ; RRID:Addgene_103281)
