>Addgene plasmid #103281 | LSB-hsa-miR-181d-5p | depositor partial sequence | sequence record 195612 | hsa-miR-181d-5p target
ACCCACCGACAACAATGAATGTT
