>Addgene plasmid #103281 | LSB-hsa-miR-181d-5p | addgene partial sequence | sequence record 270236 | mKate2-F 5'-ACCCGCTAAGAACCTCAAGA-3'
TCAAGGAGGCCGACAAAGAGACATACGTCGAGCAGCACGAGGTGGCTGTGGCCAGATACTGCGACCTCCC
TAGCAAACTGGGGCACAAACTTAATTGAGAATTCTACCACCCAGCTTTCTTGTACAAAGTGGTACGTCTC
AAGACCAGAGGTCTCTGCTTCGCTCGACACCCACCGACAACAATGAATGTTACCCACCGACAACAATGAA
TGTTACCCACCGACAACAATGAATGTTACCCACCGACAACAATGAATGTTCAACCAGAAGAGACCTGTGC
TTCACTCCTCAGGTGCAGGCTGCCTATCAGAAGGTGGTGGCTGGTGTGGCCAATGCCCTGGCTCACAAAT
ACCACTGAGATCTTTTTCCCTCTGCCAAAAATTATGGGGACATCATGAAGCCCCTTGAGCATCTGACTTC
TGGCTAATAAAGGAAATTTATTTTCATTGCAATAGTGTGTTGGAATTTTTTGTGTCTCTCACTCGGAAGG
ACATATGGGAGGGCAAATCATTTAAAACATCAGAATGAGTATTTGGTTTAGAGTTTGGCAACATATGCCC
ATATGCTGGCTGCCATGAACAAAGGTTGGCTATAAAGAGGTCATCAGTATATGAAACAGCCCCCTGCTGT
CCATTCCTTA
